>Addgene plasmid #31572 | pQTEV-STX10 | depositor full sequence | sequence record 14468 | Author sequence
CTCGAGAAATCATAAAAAATTTATTTGCTTTGTGAGCGGATAACAATTATAATAGATTCAATTGTGAGCG
GATAACAATTTCACACAGAATTCATTAAAGAGGAGAAATTAACTATGAAACATCACCATCACCATCACCA
TAGCGATTACGACATCCCCACTACTGAGAATCTTTATTTTCAGGGATCCTCTCTCGAAGACCCCTTTTTT
GTAGTCCGAGGCGAGGTGCAGAAGGCGGTGAACACGGCCCGCGGGCTGTACCAGCGCTGGTGCGAGCTCC
TGCAGGAAAGCGCGGCGGTCGGACGCGAGGAGCTGGACTGGACGACCAATGAGCTGCGGAATGGCCTGCG
CAGCATCGAGTGGGACCTCGAGGACCTGGAAGAGACCATCGGTATAGTGGAAGCCAACCCAGGCAAGTTC
AAGCTCCCAGCCGGGGACCTGCAGGAGAGAAAGGTGTTCGTGGAGCGGATGCGAGAGGCAGTCCAGGAAA
TGAAGGACCATATGGTCAGCCCAACAGCCGTAGCATTTTTGGAGAGGAATAACAGAGAGATACTCGCAGG
CAAGCCAGCTGCCCAGAAGTCACCCAGCGACCTGCTGGATGCCAGCGCAGTCTCGGCCACATCTCGCTAC
ATCGAGGAGCAGCAGGCCACACAGCAGCTGATCATGGATGAACAGGATCAACAGCTGGAGATGGTGTCTG
GGAGCATCCAGGTTCTGAAGCACATGTCCGGCCGCGTTGGAGAAGAGCTGGACGAGCAGGGCATCATGCT
GGATGCCTTCGCCCAAGAGATGGACCACACCCAGTCCCGCATGGACGGGGTCCTCAGGAAGTTGGCCAAA
GTATCCCACATGACGAGTGGTGAGTCCCCTCAGGGGAGGGGTCAGTCCTGGTGGGGGCAGGTTGTAGGTG
GTACCCTCTCCCCGTGAGCGGCCGCTCGACCTGCAGCCAAGCTTAATTAGCTGAGCTTGGACTCCTGTTG
ATAGATCCAGTAATGACCTCAGAACTCCATCTGGATTTGTTCAGAACGCTCGGTTGCCGCCGGGCGTTTT
TTATTGGTGAGAATCCAAGCTAGCTTGGCGAGATTTTCAGGAGCTAAGGAAGCTAAAATGGAGAAAAAAA
TCACTGGATATACCACCGTTGATATATCCCAATGGCATCGTAAAGAACATTTTGAGGCATTTCAGTCAGT
TGCTCAATGTACCTATAACCAGACCGTTCAGCTGGATATTACGGCCTTTTTAAAGACCGTAAAGAAAAAT
AAGCACAAGTTTTATCCGGCCTTTATTCACATTCTTGCCCGCCTGATGAATGCTCATCCGGAATTTCGTA
TGGCAATGAAAGACGGTGAGCTGGTGATATGGGATAGTGTTCACCCTTGTTACACCGTTTTCCATGAGCA
AACTGAAACGTTTTCATCGCTCTGGAGTGAATACCACGACGATTTCCGGCAGTTTCTACACATATATTCG
CAAGATGTGGCGTGTTACGGTGAAAACCTGGCCTATTTCCCTAAAGGGTTTATTGAGAATATGTTTTTCG
TCTCAGCCAATCCCTGGGTGAGTTTCACCAGTTTTGATTTAAACGTGGCCAATATGGACAACTTCTTCGC
CCCCGTTTTCACCATGGGCAAATATTATACGCAAGGCGACAAGGTGCTGATGCCGCTGGCGATTCAGGTT
CATCATGCCGTTTGTGATGGCTTCCATGTCGGCAGAATGCTTAATGAATTACAACAGTACTGCGATGAGT
GGCAGGGCGGGGCGTAATTTTTTTAAGGCAGTTATTGGTGCCCTTAAACGCCTGGGGTAATGACTCTCTA
GCTTGAGGCATCAAATAAAACGAAAGGCTCAGTCGAAAGACTGGGCCTTTCGTTTTATCTGTTGTTTGTC
GGTGAACGCTCTCCTGAGTAGGACAAATCCGCCCTCTAGATTACGTGCAGTCGATGATAAGCTGTCAAAC
ATGAGAATTGTGCCTAATGAGTGAGCTAACTTACATTAATTGCGTTGCGCTCACTGCCCGCTTTCCAGTC
GGGAAACCTGTCGTGCCAGCTGCATTAATGAATCGGCCAACGCGCGGGGAGAGGCGGTTTGCGTATTGGG
CGCCAGGGTGGTTTTTCTTTTCACCAGTGAGACGGGCAACAGCTGATTGCCCTTCACCGCCTGGCCCTGA
GAGAGTTGCAGCAAGCGGTCCACGCTGGTTTGCCCCAGCAGGCGAAAATCCTGTTTGATGGTGGTTAACG
GCGGGATATAACATGAGCTGTCTTCGGTATCGTCGTATCCCACTACCGAGATATCCGCACCAACGCGCAG
CCCGGACTCGGTAATGGCGCGCATTGCGCCCAGCGCCATCTGATCGTTGGCAACCAGCATCGCAGTGGGA
ACGATGCCCTCATTCAGCATTTGCATGGTTTGTTGAAAACCGGACATGGCACTCCAGTCGCCTTCCCGTT
CCGCTATCGGCTGAATTTGATTGCGAGTGAGATATTTATGCCAGCCAGCCAGACGCAGACGCGCCGAGAC
AGAACTTAATGGGCCCGCTAACAGCGCGATTTGCTGGTGACCCAATGCGACCAGATGCTCCACGCCCAGT
CGCGTACCGTCTTCATGGGAGAAAATAATACTGTTGATGGGTGTCTGGTCAGAGACATCAAGAAATAACG
CCGGAACATTAGTGCAGGCAGCTTCCACAGCAATGGCATCCTGGTCATCCAGCGGATAGTTAATGATCAG
CCCACTGACGCGTTGCGCGAGAAGATTGTGCACCGCCGCTTTACAGGCTTCGACGCCGCTTCGTTCTACC
ATCGACACCACCACGCTGGCACCCAGTTGATCGGCGCGAGATTTAATCGCCGCGACAATTTGCGACGGCG
CGTGCAGGGCCAGACTGGAGGTGGCAACGCCAATCAGCAACGACTGTTTGCCCGCCAGTTGTTGTGCCAC
GCGGTTGGGAATGTAATTCAGCTCCGCCATCGCCGCTTCCACTTTTTCCCGCGTTTTCGCAGAAACGTGG
CTGGCCTGGTTCACCACGCGGGAAACGGTCTGATAAGAGACACCGGCATACTCTGCGACATCGTATAACG
TTACTGGTTTCACATTCACCACCCTGAATTGACTCTCTTCCGGGCGCTATCATGCCATACCGCGAAAGGT
TTTGCACCATTCGATGGTGTCGGAATTTCGGGCAGCGTTGGGTCCTGGCCACGGGTGCGCATGATCTAGA
GCTGCCTCGCGCGTTTCGGTGATGACGGTGAAAACCTCTGACACATGCAGCTCCCGGAGACGGTCACAGC
TTGTCTGTAAGCGGATGCCGGGAGCAGACAAGCCCGTCAGGGCGCGTCAGCGGGTGTTGGCGGGTGTCGG
GGCGCAGCCATGACCCAGTCACGTAGCGATAGCGGAGTGTATACTGGCTTAACTATGCGGCATCAGAGCA
GATTGTACTGAGAGTGCACCACATGCGGTGTGAAATACCGCACAGATGCGTAAGGAGAAAATACCGCATC
AGGCGCTCTTCCGCTTCCTCGCTCACTGACTCGCTGCGCTCGGTCGTTCGGCTGCGGCGAGCGGTATCAG
CTCACTCAAAGGCGGTAATACGGTTATCCACAGAATCAGGGGATAACGCAGGAAAGAACATGTGAGCAAA
AGGCCAGCAAAAGGCCAGGAACCGTAAAAAGGCCGCGTTGCTGGCGTTTTTCCATAGGCTCCGCCCCCCT
GACGAGCATCACAAAAATCGACGCTCAAGTCAGAGGTGGCGAAACCCGACAGGACTATAAAGATACCAGG
CGTTTCCCCCTGGAAGCTCCCTCGTGCGCTCTCCTGTTCCGACCCTGCCGCTTACCGGATACCTGTCCGC
CTTTCTCCCTTCGGGAAGCGTGGCGCTTTCTCATAGCTCACGCTGTAGGTATCTCAGTTCGGTGTAGGTC
GTTCGCTCCAAGCTGGGCTGTGTGCACGAACCCCCCGTTCAGCCCGACCGCTGCGCCTTATCCGGTAACT
ATCGTCTTGAGTCCAACCCGGTAAGACACGACTTATCGCCACTGGCAGCAGCCACTGGTAACAGGATTAG
CAGAGCGAGGTATGTAGGCGGTGCTACAGAGTTCTTGAAGTGGTGGCCTAACTACGGCTACACTAGAAGG
ACAGTATTTGGTATCTGCGCTCTGCTGAAGCCAGTTACCTTCGGAAAAAGAGTTGGTAGCTCTTGATCCG
GCAAACAAACCACCGCTGGTAGCGGTGGTTTTTTTGTTTGCAAGCAGCAGATTACGCGCAGAAAAAAAGG
ATCTCAAGAAGATCCTTTGATCTTTTCTACGGGGTCTGACGCTCAGTGGAACGAAAACTCACGTTAAGGG
ATTTTGGTCATGAGATTATCAAAAAGGATCTTCACCTAGATCCTTTTAAATTAAAAATGAAGTTTTAAAT
CAATCTAAAGTATATATGAGTAAACTTGGTCTGACAGTTACCAATGCTTAATCAGTGAGGCACCTATCTC
AGCGATCTGTCTATTTCGTTCATCCATAGTTGCCTGACTCCCCGTCGTGTAGATAACTACGATACGGGAG
GGCTTACCATCTGGCCCCAGTGCTGCAATGATACCGCGAGACCCACGCTCACCGGCTCCAGATTTATCAG
CAATAAACCAGCCAGCCGGAAGGGCCGAGCGCAGAAGTGGTCCTGCAACTTTATCCGCCTCCATCCAGTC
TATTAATTGTTGCCGGGAAGCTAGAGTAAGTAGTTCGCCAGTTAATAGTTTGCGCAACGTTGTTGCCATT
GCTACAGGCATCGTGGTGTCACGCTCGTCGTTTGGTATGGCTTCATTCAGCTCCGGTTCCCAACGATCAA
GGCGAGTTACATGATCCCCCATGTTGTGCAAAAAAGCGGTTAGCTCCTTCGGTCCTCCGATCGTTGTCAG
AAGTAAGTTGGCCGCAGTGTTATCACTCATGGTTATGGCAGCACTGCATAATTCTCTTACTGTCATGCCA
TCCGTAAGATGCTTTTCTGTGACTGGTGAGTACTCAACCAAGTCATTCTGAGAATAGTGTATGCGGCGAC
CGAGTTGCTCTTGCCCGGCGTCAATACGGGATAATACCGCGCCACATAGCAGAACTTTAAAAGTGCTCAT
CATTGGAAAACGTTCTTCGGGGCGAAAACTCTCAAGGATCTTACCGCTGTTGAGATCCAGTTCGATGTAA
CCCACTCGTGCACCCAACTGATCTTCAGCATCTTTTACTTTCACCAGCGTTTCTGGGTGAGCAAAAACAG
GAAGGCAAAATGCCGCAAAAAAGGGAATAAGGGCGACACGGAAATGTTGAATACTCATACTCTTCCTTTT
TCAATATTATTGAAGCATTTATCAGGGTTATTGTCTCATGAGCGGATACATATTTGAATGTATTTAGAAA
AATAAACAAATAGGGGTTCCGCGCACATTTCCCCGAAAAGTGCCACCTGACGTCTAAGAAACCATTATTA
TCATGACATTAACCTATAAAAATAGGCGTATCACGAGGCCCTTTCGTCTTCAC
Features (pLannotate 1.2.2; 18 found; start..end, strand, type, name):
     10..54      +  promoter       T5 promoter: bacteriophage T5 promoter for E. coli RNA polymerase, with embedded lac operator
     62..78      +  protein_bind   lac operator: The lac repressor binds to the lac operator to inhibit transcription in E. coli. This inhibition can be relieved by adding lactose or isopropyl-β-D-thiogalactopyranoside (IPTG). lac repressor encoded by lacI
    121..141     +  CDS            7xHis: 6xHis affinity tag
    165..185     +  CDS            capTEV™ (fragment): composite tag for in vivo biotinylation, TEV protease cleavage, and 6xHis tagging
    190..858     +  CDS            STX10 (fragment): STX10_HUMAN - Also known as SYN10. Experimental evidence at protein level: Swiss-Prot protein existence level 1. SNARE involved in vesicular transport from the late endosomes to the trans-Golgi network. From Homo sapiens (Human).
    970..1064    +  terminator     lambda t0 terminator: transcription terminator from phage lambda
   1079..1107    +  promoter       cat promoter (fragment): promoter of the E. coli cat gene encoding chloramphenicol acetyltransferase
   1108..1764    +  CDS            cat: CAT_ECOLX - Experimental evidence at protein level: Swiss-Prot protein existence level 1. This enzyme is an effector of chloramphenicol resistance in bacteria. From Escherichia coli. This protein is used as a marker in many commonly used cloning vectors, such as pACYC184.
   1832..1918    +  terminator     rrnB T1 terminator: Escherichia coli rrnB; transcription terminator T1 from the E. coli rrnB gene
   1941..1958    -  promoter       tet promoter (fragment): E. coli promoter for tetracycline efflux protein gene
   1977..1998    -  protein_bind   CAP binding site: CAP binding activates transcription in the presence of cAMP. E. coli catabolite activator protein
   2011..3093    -  CDS            lacI: lac repressor; lacI; The lac repressor binds to the lac operator to inhibit transcription in E. coli. This inhibition can be relieved by adding lactose or isopropyl-β-D-thiogalactopyranoside (IPTG).
   3094..3171    -  promoter       lacIq promoter: lacI (mutant); In the lacIq allele, a single base change in the promoter boosts expression of the lacI gene about 10-fold.
   3220..3261    +  CDS            rop (fragment): Rop protein, which maintains plasmids at low copy number; rop
   3363..3503    +  misc_feature   bom: basis of mobility region from pBR322
   3689..4277    -  rep_origin     ori: high-copy-number ColE1/pMB1/pBR322/pUC origin of replication
   4448..5308    -  CDS            AmpR: β-lactamase; bla; confers resistance to ampicillin, carbenicillin, and related antibiotics
   5309..5413    -  promoter       AmpR promoter: bla
