[The description below was written by a language model from this plasmid's Addgene catalogue record and pLannotate feature annotations shown in this document.]
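Description:
pQTEV-STX10 is a bacterial expression plasmid for producing human syntaxin 10 (STX10, also called SYN10), a SNARE protein involved in vesicular transport from late endosomes to the trans-Golgi network. The backbone, pQTEV, is a derivative of the Qiagen pQE-2 vector. It replicates in E. coli from a ColE1/pMB1-type origin, with a pBR322 bom region and only a fragment of rop nearby, and is selected with ampicillin through the β-lactamase gene. A cat (chloramphenicol acetyltransferase) sequence sits downstream of the expression cassette, but the depositor states that it is inactive, so it should not be relied on as a marker. The full depositor sequence is about 5.5 kb, consistent with the roughly 4.7 kb backbone plus the 813 bp insert.

The STX10 coding sequence was cloned between BamHI and NotI sites, both retained. It lies downstream of a phage T5 promoter carrying lac operator elements and is followed by the lambda t0 terminator, with an rrnB T1 terminator further downstream. The plasmid carries its own lacI gene under the stronger lacIq promoter, so transcription is repressed until induced with IPTG. The backbone supplies an N-terminal histidine tag followed by a TEV protease recognition site, allowing metal-affinity purification and subsequent tag removal. The annotation software labels the STX10 match as a fragment, covering less than the stated insert length. The record does not say whether the clone encodes the full-length protein.

The clone belongs to a public catalogue of human protein expression constructs made for structural genomics. It is supplied in the Rosetta strain, which also carries the separate chloramphenicol-resistant pRARE plasmid providing rare tRNAs to aid overexpression.
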