Addgene plasmid #31572: pQTEV-STX10
Depositing lab: Konrad Buessow. Depositing organization: Max Planck Institute for Molecular Genetics. Publication: Structural genomics of human proteins--target selection and generation of a public catalogue of expression clones. Bussow K, Scheich C, Sievert V, Harttig U, Schultz J, Simon B, Bork P, Lehrach H, Heinemann U. Microb Cell Fact. 2005 Jul 5;4:21. doi: 10.1186/1475-2859-4-21. PubMed 15998469.
Backbone
  Vector backbone: pQTEV
  Backbone size w/o insert (bp): 4700
  Vector type: Bacterial Expression
Growth in bacteria
  Bacterial resistance: Ampicillin, 100 μg/mL
  Growth temperature: 37°C
  Growth strain: Rosetta
  Copy number: Unknown
Gene/Insert
  Gene/Insert name: syntaxin 10 (alt name: PSFEp250D102)
  Species: H. sapiens (human)
  Insert size (bp): 813
  GenBank ID: DQ000552
  Entrez Gene: STX10 (a.k.a. SYN10, hsyn10)
  Tag / fusion protein: His (N terminal on backbone); TEV (N terminal on backbone)
  Cloning method: Restriction Enzyme; 5′ cloning site BamHI (not destroyed); 3′ cloning site NotI (not destroyed)
  Sequencing primers: 5′ TGAGCGGATAACAATTTCACACAG; 3′ GGCAACCGAGCGTTCTGAAC
Terms and licenses: Academic/Nonprofit Terms; Industry Terms: Not Available to Industry
Depositor comments: The vector pQTEV is derived from Qiagen pQE-2 and contains an inactive chloramphenicol resistance gene sequence. The Rosetta bacterial strain contains an additional plasmid. The second plasmid, pRARE, provides rare tRNAs for overexpression of recombinant proteins. It has 4694 bp and is chloramphenicol resistence.
How to cite: pQTEV-STX10 was a gift from Konrad Buessow (Addgene plasmid # 31572 ; http://n2t.net/addgene:31572 ; RRID:Addgene_31572)
