>Addgene plasmid #31572 | pQTEV-STX10 | addgene partial sequence | sequence record 61153 | pQE-Fwd 5'-CCCGAAAAGTGCCACCTG-3'
AAAATAGGCGTATCACGAGGCCCTTTCGTCTTCACCTCGAGAAATCATAAAAAATTTATTTGCTTTGTGA
GCGGATAACAATTATAATAGATTCAATTGTGAGCGGATAACAATTTCACACAGAATTCATTAAAGAGGAG
AAATTAACTATGAAACATCACCATCACCATCACCATAGCGATTACGACATCCCCACTACTGAGAATCTTT
ATTTTCAGGGATCCTCTCTCGAAGACCCCTTTTTTGTAGTCCGAGGCGAGGTGCAGAAGGCGGTGAACAC
GGCCCGCGGGCTGTACCAGCGCTGGTGCGAGCTCCTGCAGGAAAGCGCGGCGGTCGGACGCGAGGAGCTG
GACTGGACGACCAATGAGCTGCGGAATGGCCTGCGCAGCATCGAGTGGGACCTCGAGGACCTGGAAGAGA
CCATCGGTATAGTGGAAGCCAACCCAGGCAAGTTCAAGCTCCCAGCCGGGGACCTGCAGGAGAGAAAGGT
GTTCGTGGAGCGGATGCGAGAGGCAGTCCAGGAAATGAAGGACCATATGGTCAGCCCAACAGCCGTAGCA
TTTTTGGAGAGGAATAACAGAGAGATACTCGCAGGCAAGCCAGCTGCCCAGAAGTCACCCAGCGACCTGC
TGGATGCCAGCGCAGTCTCGGCCACATCTCGCTACATCGAGGAGCAGCAGGCCACACAGCAGCTGATCAT
GGATGAACAGGATCAACAGCTGGAGATGGTGTCTGGGAGCATCCAGGTTCTGAAGCACATGTCCGGCCGC
GTTGGAGAAGAGCTGGACGAGCAGGGCATCATGCTGGATGCCTTCGCCCAAGAGATGGACCACACCCAGT
CCCGCATGGACG
